>Addgene plasmid #177419 | Venus-Bcl2-ActA-pEGFP-C1 | addgene full sequence | sequence record 348305 | Addgene NGS Result
TAGTTATTAATAGTAATCAATTACGGGGTCATTAGTTCATAGCCCATATATGGAGTTCCGCGTTACATAA
CTTACGGTAAATGGCCCGCCTGGCTGACCGCCCAACGACCCCCGCCCATTGACGTCAATAATGACGTATG
TTCCCATAGTAACGCCAATAGGGACTTTCCATTGACGTCAATGGGTGGAGTATTTACGGTAAACTGCCCA
CTTGGCAGTACATCAAGTGTATCATATGCCAAGTACGCCCCCTATTGACGTCAATGACGGTAAATGGCCC
GCCTGGCATTATGCCCAGTACATGACCTTATGGGACTTTCCTACTTGGCAGTACATCTACGTATTAGTCA
TCGCTATTACCATGGTGATGCGGTTTTGGCAGTACATCAATGGGCGTGGATAGCGGTTTGACTCACGGGG
ATTTCCAAGTCTCCACCCCATTGACGTCAATGGGAGTTTGTTTTGGCACCAAAATCAACGGGACTTTCCA
AAATGTCGTAACAACTCCGCCCCATTGACGCAAATGGGCGGTAGGCGTGTACGGTGGGAGGTCTATATAA
GCAGAGCTGGTTTAGTGAACCGTCAGATCCGCTAGCGCTACCGGTCGCCACCATGGTGAGCAAGGGCGAG
GAGCTGTTCACCGGGGTGGTGCCCATCCTGGTCGAGCTGGACGGCGACGTAAACGGCCACAAGTTCAGCG
TGTCCGGCGAGGGCGAGGGCGATGCCACCTACGGCAAGCTGACCCTGAAGCTGATCTGCACCACCGGCAA
GCTGCCCGTGCCCTGGCCCACCCTCGTGACCACCCTGGGCTACGGCCTGCAGTGCTTCGCCCGCTACCCC
GACCACATGAAGCAGCACGACTTCTTCAAGTCCGCCATGCCCGAAGGCTACGTCCAGGAGCGCACCATCT
TCTTCAAGGACGACGGCAACTACAAGACCCGCGCCGAGGTGAAGTTCGAGGGCGACACCCTGGTGAACCG
CATCGAGCTGAAGGGCATCGACTTCAAGGAGGACGGCAACATCCTGGGGCACAAGCTGGAGTACAACTAC
AACAGCCACAACGTCTATATCACCGCCGACAAGCAGAAGAACGGCATCAAGGCCAACTTCAAGATCCGCC
ACAACATCGAGGACGGCGGCGTGCAGCTCGCCGACCACTACCAGCAGAACACCCCCATCGGCGACGGCCC
CGTGCTGCTGCCCGACAACCACTACCTGAGCTACCAGTCCGCCCTGAGCAAAGACCCCAACGAGAAGCGC
GATCACATGGTCCTGCTGGAACGCGTGACCGCCGCCGGGATCACTCTCGGCATGGACGAGCTGTACAAGT
CCGGACTCAGATCTACCATGGCGCACGCTGGGAGAACAGGGTACGATAACCGGGAGATAGTGATGAAGTA
CATCCATTATAAGCTGTCGCAGAGGGGCTACGAGTGGGATGCGGGAGATGTGGGCGCCGCGCCCCCGGGG
GCCGCCCCCGCACCGGGCATCTTCTCCTCCCAGCCCGGGCACACGCCCCATCCAGCCGCATCCCGGGACC
CGGTCGCCAGGACCTCGCCACTGCAGACCCCGGCTGCCCCCGGCGCCGCCGCGGGGCCTGCGCTCAGCCC
GGTGCCACCTGTGGTCCACCTGACCCTCCGCCAGGCCGGCGACGACTTCTCCCGCCGCTACCGCCGCGAC
TTCGCCGAGATGTCCAGCCAGCTGCACCTGACGCCCTTCACCGCGCGGGGACGCTTTGCCACGGTGGTGG
AGGAGCTCTTCAGGGACGGGGTGAACTGGGGGAGGATTGTGGCCTTCTTTGAGTTCGGTGGGGTCATATG
TGTGGAGAGCGTCAACCGGGAGATGTCGCCCCTGGTGGACAACATCGCCCTGTGGATGACTGAGTACCTG
AACCGGCACCTGCACACCTGGATCCAGGATAACGGAGGCTGGGATGCCTTTGTGGAGCTCTACGGCCCCA
GCATGCGGCCTCTGTTTGATTTCTCCTGGCTGTCTCTTAAGCTGATTCTCGCCATGCTGGCAATTGGGGT
GTTCTCCCTCGGCGCCTTCATTAAGATCATTCAGCTCCGGAAGAACAATTGATCTAGATAACTGATCATA
ATCAGCCATACCACATTTGTAGAGGTTTTACTTGCTTTAAAAAACCTCCCACACCTCCCCCTGAACCTGA
AACATAAAATGAATGCAATTGTTGTTGTTAACTTGTTTATTGCAGCTTATAATGGTTACAAATAAAGCAA
TAGCATCACAAATTTCACAAATAAAGCATTTTTTTCACTGCATTCTAGTTGTGGTTTGTCCAAACTCATC
AATGTATCTTAACGCGTAAATTGTAAGCGTTAATATTTTGTTAAAATTCGCGTTAAATTTTTGTTAAATC
AGCTCATTTTTTAACCAATAGGCCGAAATCGGCAAAATCCCTTATAAATCAAAAGAATAGACCGAGATAG
GGT
[37 nt withheld, positions 2454-2490]
AAAGAACGTGGACTCCAACGTCAAAGG
[49 nt withheld, positions 2518-2566]
T
[91 nt withheld, positions 2568-2658]
G
[124 nt withheld, positions 2660-2783]
CAGGTGGCACTTTTCGGGGAAATGTGCGCGGAACCCCTATTTGTTTATTTTTCTAAATACATTCAAATAT
GTATCCGCTCATGAGACAATAACCCTGATAAATGCTTCAATAATATTGAAAAAGGAAGAGTCCTGAGGCG
GAAAGAACCAGCTGTGGAATGTGTGTCAGTTAGGGTGTGGAAAGTCCCCAGGCTCCCCAGCAGGCAGAAG
TATGCAAAGCATGCATCTCAATTAGTCAGCAACCAGGTGTGGAAAGTCCCCAGGCTCCCCAGCAGGCAGA
AGTATGCAAAGCATGCATCTCAATTAGTCAGCAACCATAGTCCCGCCCCTAACTCCGCCCATCCCGCCCC
TAACTCCGCCCAGTTCCGCCCATTCTCCGCCCCATGGCTGACTAATTTTTTTTATTTATGCAGAGGCCGA
GGCCGCCTCGGCCTCTGAGCTATTCCAGAAGTAGTGAGGAGGCTTTTTTGGAGGCCTAGGCTTTTGCAAA
GATCGATCAAGAGACAGGATGAGGATCGTTTCGCATGATTGAACAAGATGGATTGCACGCAGGTTCTCCG
GCCGCTTGGGTGGAGAGGCTATTCGGCTATGACTGGGCACAACAGACAATCGGCTGCTCTGATGCCGCCG
TGTTCCGGCTGTCAGCGCAGGGGCGCCCGGTTCTTTTTGTCAAGACCGACCTGTCCGGTGCCCTGAATGA
ACTGCAAGACGAGGCAGCGCGGCTATCGTGGCTGGCCACGACGGGCGTTCCTTGCGCAGCTGTGCTCGAC
GTTGTCACTGAAGCGGGAAGGGACTGGCTGCTATTGGGCGAAGTGCCGGGGCAGGATCTCCTGTCATCTC
ACCTTGCTCCTGCCGAGAAAGTATCCATCATGGCTGATGCAATGCGGCGGCTGCATACGCTTGATCCGGC
TACCTGCCCATTCGACCACCAAGCGAAACATCGCATCGAGCGAGCACGTACTCGGATGGAAGCCGGTCTT
GTCGATCAGGATGATCTGGACGAAGAGCATCAGGGGCTCGCGCCAGCCGAACTGTTCGCCAGGCTCAAGG
CGAGCATGCCCGACGGCGAGGATCTCGTCGTGACCCATGGCGATGCCTGCTTGCCGAATATCATGGTGGA
AAATGGCCGCTTTTCTGGATTCATCGACTGTGGCCGGCTGGGTGTGGCGGACCGCTATCAGGACATAGCG
TTGGCTACCCGTGATATTGCTGAAGAGCTTGGCGGCGAATGGGCTGACCGCTTCCTCGTGCTTTACGGTA
TCGCCGCTCCCGATTCGCAGCGCATCGCCTTCTATCGCCTTCTTGACGAGTTCTTCTGAGCGGGACTCTG
GGGTTCGAAATGACCGACCAAGCGACGCCCAACCTGCCATCACGAGATTTCGATTCCACCGCCGCCTTCT
ATGAAAGGTTGGGCTTCGGAATCGTTTTCCGGGACGCCGGCTGGATGATCCTCCAGCGCGGGGATCTCAT
GCTGGAGTTCTTCGCCCACCCTAGGGGGAGGCTAACTGAAACACGGAAGGAGACAATACCGGAAGGAACC
CGCGCTATGACGGCAATAAAAAGACAGAATAAAACGCACGGTGTTGGGTCGTTTGTTCATAAACGCGGGG
TTCGGTCCCAGGGCTGGCACTCTGTCGATACCCCACCGAGACCCCATTGGGGCCAATACGCCCGCGTTTC
TTCCTTTTCCCCACCCCACCCCCCAAGTTCGGGTGAAGGCCCAGGGCTCGCAGCCAACGTCGGGGCGGCA
GGCCCTGCCATAGCCTCAGGTTACTCATATATACTTTAGATTGATTTAAAACTTCATTTTTAATTTAAAA
GGATCTAGGTGAAGATCCTTTTTGATAATCTCATGACCAAAATCCCTTAACGTGAGTTTTCGTTCCACTG
AGCGTCAGACCCCGTAGAAAAGATCAAAGGATCTTCTTGAGATCCTTTTTTTCTGCGCGTAATCTGCTGC
TTGCAAACAAAAAAACCACCGCTACCAGCGGTGGTTTGTTTGCCGGATCAAGAGCTACCAACTCTTTTTC
CGAAGGTAACTGGCTTCAGCAGAGCGCAGATACCAAATACTGTTCTTCTAGTGTAGCCGTAGTTAGGCCA
CCACTTCAAGAACTCTGTAGCACCGCCTACATACCTCGCTCTGCTAATCCTGTTACCAGTGGCTGCTGCC
AGTGGCGATAAGTCGTGTCTTACCGGGTTGGACTCAAGACGATAGTTACCGGATAAGGCGCAGCGGTCGG
GCTGAACGGGGGGTTCGTGCACACAGCCCAGCTTGGAGCGAACGACCTACACCGAACTGAGATACCTACA
GCGTGAGCTATGAGAAAGCGCCACGCTTCCCGAAGGGAGAAAGGCGGACAGGTATCCGGTAAGCGGCAGG
GTCGGAACAGGAGAGCGCACGAGGGAGCTTCCAGGGGGAAACGCCTGGTATCTTTATAGTCCTGTCGGGT
TTCGCCACCTCTGACTTGAGCGTCGATTTTTGTGATGCTCGTCAGGGGGGCGGAGCCTATGGAAAAACGC
CAGCAACGCGGCCTTTTTACGGTTCCTGGCCTTTTGCTGGCCTTTTGCTCACATGTTCTTTCCTGCGTTA
TCCCCTGATTCTGTGGATAACCGTATTACCGCCATGCAT
Features (pLannotate 1.2.2; 14 found; start..end, strand, type, name):
     61..364     +  enhancer       CMV enhancer: human cytomegalovirus immediate early enhancer
    365..568     +  promoter       CMV promoter: human cytomegalovirus (CMV) immediate early promoter
    613..1329    +  CDS            Venus: Venus is a basic (constitutively fluorescent) yellow fluorescent protein published in 2002, derived from Aequorea victoria. It is reported to be a rapidly-maturing weak dimer with moderate acid sensitivity.
   1348..2052    +  CDS            BCL2: BCL2_HUMAN - Experimental evidence at protein level: Swiss-Prot protein existence level 1. Suppresses apoptosis in a variety of cell systems including factor-dependent lymphohematopoietic and neural cells. Regulates cell death by controlling the mitochondrial membrane permeability. Appears to function in a feedback loop system with caspases. Inhibits caspase activity either by preventing the release of cytochrome c from the mitochondria and/or by binding to the apoptosis-activating factor (APAF-1). May attenuate inflammation by impairing NLRP1-inflammasome activation, hence CASP1 activation an
   2093..2177    +  CDS            large T antigen (fragment): large T antigen from SV40 (simian virus 40)
   2200..2321    +  polyA_signal   SV40 poly(A) signal: SV40 polyadenylation signal
   2355..2783    -  rep_origin     f1 ori (sequence partly withheld): f1 bacteriophage origin of replication; arrow indicates direction of (+) strand synthesis
   2810..2914    +  promoter       AmpR promoter: bla
   2916..3273    +  promoter       SV40 promoter: SV40 enhancer and early promoter
   3308..4102    +  CDS            NeoR/KanR: aminoglycoside phosphotransferase from Tn5; aph(3')-II (or nptII); confers resistance to neomycin, kanamycin, and G418 (Geneticin®)
   4123..4275    +  CDS            ble (fragment): BLE_KLEPN - Experimental evidence at protein level: Swiss-Prot protein existence level 1. Binding protein with a strong affinity to the bleomycin family of antibiotics. Binds to CL990; an antimitotic-antibiotic compound. From Klebsiella pneumoniae.
   4334..4381    +  polyA_signal   HSV TK poly(A) signal: herpes simplex virus thymidine kinase polyadenylation signal (Cole and Stacy, 1985)
   4472..4488    -  polyA_signal   bGH poly(A) signal (fragment): bovine growth hormone polyadenylation signal
   4710..5298    +  rep_origin     ori: high-copy-number ColE1/pMB1/pBR322/pUC origin of replication
