[The description below was written by a language model from this plasmid's Addgene catalogue record and pLannotate feature annotations shown in this document.]
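Description:
Venus-Bcl2-ActA-pEGFP-C1 is a 5.4 kb mammalian expression plasmid built on the pEGFP-C1 backbone, in which the yellow fluorescent protein Venus occupies the position of the backbone's fluorescent protein. It is maintained in E. coli at high copy through a ColE1/pUC-type origin and also carries an f1 phage origin. A single Tn5-derived NeoR/KanR gene serves both hosts. A bacterial (bla-type) promoter drives it for kanamycin selection in E. coli, and the SV40 enhancer/early promoter, paired with an HSV TK polyadenylation signal, drives it for G418 selection of stably transfected mammalian cells. The short annotated fragments of ble, bGH poly(A) and SV40 large T antigen appear to be backbone remnants rather than functional elements.

The payload is one open reading frame driven by the human CMV immediate-early enhancer and promoter and terminated by the SV40 poly(A) signal. Venus sits at the N-terminus and is joined by a flexible six-residue linker to human Bcl-2-ActA, a chimera in which the native membrane-binding region of the anti-apoptotic protein Bcl-2 is replaced by the ActA mitochondrial targeting sequence. The feature table annotates the Bcl-2 portion but does not separately call out the ActA tail, which presumably lies at the end of, or just beyond, that coding annotation.

On transfection, the plasmid expresses a fluorescent Bcl-2 directed to mitochondria. This makes it suited to imaging the protein's localisation and to studies of Bcl-2 family function where targeting is restricted to that organelle. The record does not describe specific assays.
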