Addgene plasmid #177419: Venus-Bcl2-ActA-pEGFP-C1
Purpose: To express Venus fused to the N-terminus of the Bcl-2 family chimera protein, Bcl-2-ActA: Bcl-2 with its membrane binding region swapped for ActA (mitochondrial targeting sequence).
Depositing lab: David Andrews. Depositing organization: Sunnybrook Research Institute.
Backbone
  Vector backbone: pEGFP-C1
  Vector type: Mammalian Expression
  Selectable markers: Neomycin (select with G418)
Growth in bacteria
  Bacterial resistance: Kanamycin, 50 μg/mL
  Growth temperature: 37°C
  Growth strain: DH5alpha
  Copy number: High Copy
Gene/Insert
  Gene/Insert name: Bcl-2-ActA, Bcl2-acta, Bcl-acta (alt name: VBcl2-ActA, VBcl-2-ActA, Venus-Bcl-2-ActA)
  Species: H. sapiens (human)
  Promoter: CMV
  Tag / fusion protein: Venus (N terminal on insert)
  Cloning method: Restriction Enzyme
  Sequencing primers: 5′ TGACGCAAATGGGCGGTAGG; 3′ TCGCCCTTTGACGTTGGAGTCCAC
Resource information
  A portion of this plasmid was derived from a plasmid made by: See PMID: 8861942 for description of chimera Bcl2-ActA (aka Bcl-ActA). Venus sequence received from Dr. Ray Truant (McMaster University).
Terms and licenses: Academic/Nonprofit Terms; Industry Terms: Not Available to Industry
Depositor comments: Transfection of this plasmid will express Venus-fused to the N-terminus of Bcl-2-ActA. There is a flexible, 6 amino acid linker "SGLRST", between Venus and Bcl-2-ActA.
How to cite: Venus-Bcl2-ActA-pEGFP-C1 was a gift from David Andrews (Addgene plasmid # 177419 ; http://n2t.net/addgene:177419 ; RRID:Addgene_177419)
